>Addgene plasmid #221925 | pHR-mCh-Cry2WT_NLS | addgene full sequence | sequence record 437713 | Addgene NGS Result
CGGATCTCGACGGTATCGCCAAATGGCAGTATTCATCCACAATTTTAAAAGAAAAGGGGGGATTGGGGGG
TACAGTGCAGGGGAAAGAATAGTAGACATAATAGCAACAGACATACAAACTAAAGAATTACAAAAACAAA
TTACAAAAATTCAAAATTTTCGGGTTTATTACAGGGACAGCAGAGATCCAGTTTGGATCGATAAGCTTGA
TATCGAATTCCTGCAGCCCCGATAAAATAAAAGATTTTATTTAGTCTCCAGAAAAAGGGGGGAATGAAAG
ACCCCACCTGTAGGTTTGGCAAGCTAGCTGCAGTAACGCCATTTTGCAAGGCATGGAAAAATACCAAACC
AAGAATAGAGAAGTTCAGATCAAGGGCGGGTACATGAAAATAGCTAACGTTGGGCCAAACAGGATATCTG
CGGTGAGCAGTTTCGGCCCCGGCCCGGGGCCAAGAACAGATGGTCACCGCAGTTTCGGCCCCGGCCCGAG
GCCAAGAACAGATGGTCCCCAGATATGGCCCAACCCTCAGCAGTTTCTTAAGACCCATCAGATGTTTCCA
GGCTCCCCCAAGGACCTGAAATGACCCTGCGCCTTATTTGAATTAACCAATCAGCCTGCTTCTCGCTTCT
GTTCGCGCGCTTCTGCTTCCCGAGCTCTATAAAAGAGCTCACAACCCCTCACTCGGCGCGCCAGTCCTCC
GACAGACTGAGTCGCCCGGGGGGGATCTGGAGCTCTCGAGAATTCTCACGCGTCAAGTGGAGCAAGGCAG
GTGGACAGTGGATCCGGAGCTACCATGGTGTCTAAAGGCGAGGAGGATAACATGGCTATAATCAAGGAAT
TTATGAGGTTCAAGGTGCATATGGAGGGATCTGTGAACGGTCACGAGTTCGAAATCGAGGGCGAAGGCGA
GGGGCGACCCTATGAAGGGACACAGACGGCCAAACTGAAGGTGACCAAGGGTGGCCCCCTGCCTTTCGCC
TGGGACATCCTGTCACCCCAGTTTATGTACGGCTCTAAGGCTTACGTTAAGCACCCTGCCGATATTCCGG
ACTACTTGAAACTGAGCTTCCCTGAAGGGTTCAAGTGGGAACGGGTAATGAATTTTGAGGATGGCGGTGT
AGTCACAGTTACCCAGGACAGCTCTCTTCAGGACGGAGAATTTATCTATAAGGTTAAACTTCGGGGCACT
AACTTCCCATCAGACGGCCCCGTGATGCAGAAGAAAACTATGGGCTGGGAAGCCAGCTCAGAACGCATGT
ATCCCGAGGACGGAGCACTGAAGGGAGAAATCAAGCAGCGACTCAAGCTGAAGGATGGGGGACATTATGA
TGCTGAGGTCAAAACCACCTATAAGGCCAAGAAACCCGTTCAGCTTCCTGGGGCATACAACGTGAATATC
AAACTGGATATTACATCCCATAACGAAGACTATACCATCGTGGAACAGTACGAGCGGGCCGAGGGCAGAC
ATAGCACAGGGGGCATGGATGAATTGTACAAGGCGGCCACGCGTATGAAGATGGACAAAAAGACTATAGT
TTGGTTTAGAAGAGACCTAAGGATTGAGGATAATCCTGCATTAGCAGCAGCTGCTCACGAAGGATCTGTT
TTTCCTGTCTTCATTTGGTGTCCTGAAGAAGAAGGACAGTTTTATCCTGGAAGAGCTTCAAGATGGTGGA
TGAAACAATCACTTGCTCACTTATCTCAATCCTTGAAGGCTCTTGGATCTGACCTCACTTTAATCAAAAC
CCACAACACGATTTCAGCGATCTTGGATTGTATCCGCGTTACCGGTGCTACAAAAGTCGTCTTTAACCAC
CTCTATGATCCTGTTTCGTTAGTTCGGGACCATACCGTAAAGGAGAAGCTGGTGGAACGTGGGATCTCTG
TGCAAAGCTACAATGGAGATCTATTGTATGAACCGTGGGAGATATACTGCGAAAAGGGCAAACCTTTTAC
GAGTTTCAATTCTTACTGGAAGAAATGCTTAGATATGTCGATTGAATCCGTTATGCTTCCTCCTCCTTGG
CGGTTGATGCCAATAACTGCAGCGGCTGAAGCGATTTGGGCGTGTTCGATTGAAGAACTAGGGCTGGAGA
ATGAGGCCGAGAAACCGAGCAATGCGTTGTTAACTAGAGCTTGGTCTCCAGGATGGAGCAATGCTGATAA
GTTACTAAATGAGTTCATCGAGAAGCAGTTGATAGATTATGCAAAGAACAGCAAGAAAGTTGTTGGGAAT
TCTACTTCACTACTTTCTCCGTATCTCCATTTCGGGGAAATAAGCGTCAGACACGTTTTCCAGTGTGCCC
GGATGAAACAAATTATATGGGCAAGAGATAAGAACAGTGAAGGAGAAGAAAGTGCAGATCTTTTTCTTAG
GGGAATCGGTTTAAGAGAGTATTCTCGGTATATATGTTTCAACTTCCCGTTTACTCACGAGCAATCGTTG
TTGAGTCATCTTCGGTTTTTCCCTTGGGATGCTGATGTTGATAAGTTCAAGGCCTGGAGACAAGGCAGGA
CCGGTTATCCGTTGGTGGATGCCGGAATGAGAGAGCTTTGGGCTACCGGATGGATGCATAACAGAATAAG
AGTGATTGTTTCAAGCTTTGCTGTGAAGTTTCTTCTCCTTCCATGGAAATGGGGAATGAAGTATTTCTGG
GATACACTTTTGGATGCTGATTTGGAATGTGACATCCTTGGCTGGCAGTATATCTCTGGGAGTATCCCCG
ATGGCCACGAGCTTGATCGCTTGGACAATCCCGCGTTACAAGGCGCCAAATATGACCCAGAAGGTGAGTA
CATAAGGCAATGGCTTCCCGAGCTTGCGAGATTGCCAACTGAATGGATCCATCATCCATGGGACGCTCCT
TTAACCGTACTCAAAGCTTCTGGTGTGGAACTCGGAACAAACTATGCGAAACCCATTGTAGACATCGACA
CAGCTCGTGAGCTACTAGCTAAAGCTATTTCAAGAACCCGTGAAGCACAGATCATGATCGGAGCAGCAGC
CCGGGATCCACCGGTCGCCACCGGTTCAGGGAGCGGATCCGGCTCAGGGAGTGCGGCCGCAACTCCCACC
TGCAACATGCGTGACGGAGGCGGTCCAAAAAAGAAGAGAAAGGTATGACTGAGGCCGCGACTCTAGAGTC
GACCTGCAGGCATGCAAGCTTGATATCAAGCTTATCGATAATCAACCTCTGGATTACAAAATTTGTGAAA
GATTGACTGGTATTCTTAACTATGTTGCTCCTTTTACGCTATGTGGATACGCTGCTTTAATGCCTTTGTA
TCATGCTATTGCTTCCCGTATGGCTTTCATTTTCTCCTCCTTGTATAAATCCTGGTTGCTGTCTCTTTAT
GAGGAGTTGTGGCCCGTTGTCAGGCAACGTGGCGTGGTGTGCACTGTGTTTGCTGACGCAACCCCCACTG
GTTGGGGCATTGCCACCACCTGTCAGCTCCTTTCCGGGACTTTCGCTTTCCCCCTCCCTATTGCCACGGC
GGAACTCATCGCCGCCTGCCTTGCCCGCTGCTGGACAGGGGCTCGGCTGTTGGGCACTGACAATTCCGTG
GTGTTGTCGGGGAAATCATCGTCCTTTCCTTGGCTGCTCGCCTGTGTTGCCACCTGGATTCTGCGCGGGA
CGTCCTTCTGCTACGTCCCTTCGGCCCTCAATCCAGCGGACCTTCCTTCCCGCGGCCTGCTGCCGGCTCT
GCGGCCTCTTCCGCGTCTTCGCCTTCGCCCTCAGACGAGTCGGATCTCCCTTTGGGCCGCCTCCCCGCAT
CGATACCGTCGACCTCGAGGGAATTAATTCGAGCTCGGTACCTTTAAGACCAATGACTTACAAGGCAGCT
GTAGATCTTAGCCACTTTTTAAAAGAAAAGGGGGGACTGGAAGGGCTAATTCACTCCCAACGAAGACAAG
ATCTGCTTTTTGCTTGTACTGGGTCTCTCTGGTTAGACCAGATCTGAGCCTGGGAGCTCTCTGGCTAACT
AGGGAACCCACTGCTTAAGCCTCAATAAAGCTTGCCTTGAGTGCTTCAAGTAGTGTGTGCCCGTCTGTTG
TGTGACTCTGGTAACTAGAGATCCCTCAGACCCTTTTAGTCAGTGTGGAAAATCTCTAGCAGCATCTAGA
ATTAATTCCGTGTATTCTATAGTGTCACCTAAATCGTATGTGTATGATACATAAGGTTATGTATTAATTG
TAGCCGCGTTCTAACGACAATATGTACAAGCCTAATTGTGTAGCATCTGGCTTACTGAAGCAGACCCTAT
CATCTCTCTCGTAAACTGCCGTCAGAGTCGGTTTGGTTGGACGAACCTTCTGAGTTTCTGGTAACGCCGT
CCCGCACCCGGAAATGGTCAGCGAACCAATCAGCAGGGTCATCGCTAGCCAGATCCTCTACGCCGGACGC
ATCGTGGCCGGCATCACCGGCGCCACAGGTGCGGTTGCTGGCGCCTATATCGCCGACATCACCGATGGGG
AAGATCGGGCTCGCCACTTCGGGCTCATGAGCGCTTGTTTCGGCGTGGGTATGGTGGCAGGCCCCGTGGC
CGGGGGACTGTTGGGCGCCATCTCCTTGCATGCACCATTCCTTGCGGCGGCGGTGCTCAACGGCCTCAAC
CTACTACTGGGCTGCTTCCTAATGCAGGAGTCGCATAAGGGAGAGCGTCGAATGGTGCACTCTCAGTACA
ATCTGCTCTGATGCCGCATAGTTAAGCCAGCCCCGACACCCGCCAACACCCGCTGACGCGCCCTGACGGG
CTTGTCTGCTCCCGGCATCCGCTTACAGACAAGCTGTGACCGTCTCCGGGAGCTGCATGTGTCAGAGGTT
TTCACCGTCATCACCGAAACGCGCGAGACGAAAGGGCCTCGTGATACGCCTATTTTTATAGGTTAATGTC
ATGATAATAATGGTTTCTTAGACGTCAGGTGGCACTTTTCGGGGAAATGTGCGCGGAACCCCTATTTGTT
TATTTTTCTAAATACATTCAAATATGTATCCGCTCATGAGACAATAACCCTGATAAATGCTTCAATAATA
TTGAAAAAGGAAGAGTATGAGTATTCAACATTTCCGTGTCGCCCTTATTCCCTTTTTTGCGGCATTTTGC
CTTCCTGTTTTTGCTCACCCAGAAACGCTGGTGAAAGTAAAAGATGCTGAAGATCAGTTGGGTGCACGAG
TGGGTTACATCGAACTGGATCTCAACAGCGGTAAGATCCTTGAGAGTTTTCGCCCCGAAGAACGTTTTCC
AATGATGAGCACTTTTAAAGTTCTGCTATGTGGCGCGGTATTATCCCGTATTGACGCCGGGCAAGAGCAA
CTCGGTCGCCGCATACACTATTCTCAGAATGACTTGGTTGAGTACTCACCAGTCACAGAAAAGCATCTTA
CGGATGGCATGACAGTAAGAGAATTATGCAGTGCTGCCATAACCATGAGTGATAACACTGCGGCCAACTT
ACTTCTGACAACGATCGGAGGACCGAAGGAGCTAACCGCTTTTTTGCACAACATGGGGGATCATGTAACT
CGCCTTGATCGTTGGGAACCGGAGCTGAATGAAGCCATACCAAACGACGAGCGTGACACCACGATGCCTG
TAGCAATGGCAACAACGTTGCGCAAACTATTAACTGGCGAACTACTTACTCTAGCTTCCCGGCAACAATT
AATAGACTGGATGGAGGCGGATAAAGTTGCAGGACCACTTCTGCGCTCGGCCCTTCCGGCTGGCTGGTTT
ATTGCTGATAAATCTGGAGCCGGTGAGCGTGGGTCTCGCGGTATCATTGCAGCACTGGGGCCAGATGGTA
AGCCCTCCCGTATCGTAGTTATCTACACGACGGGGAGTCAGGCAACTATGGATGAACGAAATAGACAGAT
CGCTGAGATAGGTGCCTCACTGATTAAGCATTGGTAACTGTCAGACCAAGTTTACTCATATATACTTTAG
ATTGATTTAAAACTTCATTTTTAATTTAAAAGGATCTAGGTGAAGATCCTTTTTGATAATCTCATGACCA
AAATCCCTTAACGTGAGTTTTCGTTCCACTGAGCGTCAGACCCCGTAGAAAAGATCAAAGGATCTTCTTG
AGATCCTTTTTTTCTGCGCGTAATCTGCTGCTTGCAAACAAAAAAACCACCGCTACCAGCGGTGGTTTGT
TTGCCGGATCAAGAGCTACCAACTCTTTTTCCGAAGGTAACTGGCTTCAGCAGAGCGCAGATACCAAATA
CTGTTCTTCTAGTGTAGCCGTAGTTAGGCCACCACTTCAAGAACTCTGTAGCACCGCCTACATACCTCGC
TCTGCTAATCCTGTTACCAGTGGCTGCTGCCAGTGGCGATAAGTCGTGTCTTACCGGGTTGGACTCAAGA
CGATAGTTACCGGATAAGGCGCAGCGGTCGGGCTGAACGGGGGGTTCGTGCACACAGCCCAGCTTGGAGC
GAACGACCTACACCGAACTGAGATACCTACAGCGTGAGCTATGAGAAAGCGCCACGCTTCCCGAAGGGAG
AAAGGCGGACAGGTATCCGGTAAGCGGCAGGGTCGGAACAGGAGAGCGCACGAGGGAGCTTCCAGGGGGA
AACGCCTGGTATCTTTATAGTCCTGTCGGGTTTCGCCACCTCTGACTTGAGCGTCGATTTTTGTGATGCT
CGTCAGGGGGGCGGAGCCTATGGAAAAACGCCAGCAACGCGGCCTTTTTACGGTTCCTGGCCTTTTGCTG
GCCTTTTGCTCACATGTTCTTTCCTGCGTTATCCCCTGATTCTGTGGATAACCGTATTACCGCCTTTGAG
TGAGCTGATACCGCTCGCCGCAGCCGAACGACCGAGCGCAGCGAGTCAGTGAGCGAGGAAGCGGAAGAGC
GCCCAATACGCAAACCGCCTCTCCCCGCGCGTTGGCCGATTCATTAATGCAGCTGTGGAATGTGTGTCAG
TTAGGGTGTGGAAAGTCCCCAGGCTCCCCAGCAGGCAGAAGTATGCAAAGCATGCATCTCAATTAGTCAG
CAACCAGGTGTGGAAAGTCCCCAGGCTCCCCAGCAGGCAGAAGTATGCAAAGCATGCATCTCAATTAGTC
AGCAACCATAGTCCCGCCCCTAACTCCGCCCATCCCGCCCCTAACTCCGCCCAGTTCCGCCCATTCTCCG
CCCCATGGCTGACTAATTTTTTTTATTTATGCAGAGGCCGAGGCCGCCTCGGCCTCTGAGCTATTCCAGA
AGTAGTGAGGAGGCTTTTTTGGAGGCCTAGGCTTTTGCAAAAAGCTTGGACACAAGACAGGCTTGCGAGA
TATGTTTGAGAATACCACTTTATCCCGCGTCAGGGAGAGGCAGTGCGTAAAAAGACGCGGACTCATGTGA
AATACTGGTTTTTAGTGCGCCAGATCTCTATAATCTCGCGCAACCTATTTTCCCCTCGAACACTTTTTAA
GCCGTAGATAAACAGGCTGGGACACTTCACATGAGCGAAAAATACATCGTCACCTGGGACATGTTGCAGA
TCCATGCACGTAAACTCGCAAGCCGACTGATGCCTTCTGAACAATGGAAAGGCATTATTGCCGTAAGCCG
TGGCGGTCTGTACCGGGTGCGTTACTGGCGCGTGAACTGGGTATTCGTCATGTCGATACCGTTTGTATTT
CCAGCTACGATCACGACAACCAGCGCGAGCTTAAAGTGCTGAAACGCGCAGAAGGCGATGGCGAAGGCTT
CATCGTTATTGATGACCTGGTGGATACCGGTGGTACTGCGGTTGCGATTCGTGAAATGTATCCAAAAGCG
CACTTTGTCACCATCTTCGCAAAACCGGCTGGTCGTCCGCTGGTTGATGACTATGTTGTTGATATCCCGC
AAGATACCTGGATTGAACAGCCGTGGGATATGGGCGTCGTATTCGTCCCGCCAATCTCCGGTCGCTAATC
TTTTCAACGCCTGGCACTGCCGGGCGTTGTTCTTTTTAACTTCAGGCGGGTTACAATAGTTTCCAGTAAG
TATTCTGGAGGCTGCATCCATGACACAGGCAAACCTGAGCGAAACCCTGTTCAAACCCCGCTTTAAACAT
CCTGAAACCTCGACGCTAGTCCGCCGCTTTAATCACGGCGCACAACCGCCTGTGCAGTCGGCCCTTGATG
GTAAAACCATCCCTCACTGGTATCGCATGATTAACCGTCTGATGTGGATCTGGCGCGGCATTGACCCACG
CGAAATCCTCGACGTCCAGGCACGTATTGTGATGAGCGATGCCGAACGTACCGACGATGATTTATACGAT
ACGGTGATTGGCTACCGTGGCGGCAACTGGATTTATGAGTGGGCCCCGGATCTTTGTGAAGGAACCTTAC
TTCTGTGGTGTGACATAATTGGACAAACTACCTACAGAGATTTAAAGCTCTAAGGTAAATATAAAATTTT
TAAGTGTATAATGTGTTAAACTACTGATTCTAATTGTTTGTGTATTTTAGATTCCAACCTATGGAACTGA
TGAATGGGAGCAGTGGTGGAATGCCTTTAATGAGGAAAACCTGTTTTGCTCAGAAGAAATGCCATCTAGT
GATGATGAGGCTACTGCTGACTCTCAACATTCTACTCCTCCAAAAAAGAAGAGAAAGGTAGAAGACCCCA
AGGACTTTCCTTCAGAATTGCTAAGTTTTTTGAGTCATGCTGTGTTTAGTAATAGAACTCTTGCTTGCTT
TGCTATTTACACCACAAAGGAAAAAGCTGCACTGCTATACAAGAAAATTATGGAAAAATATTCTGTAACC
TTTATAAGTAGGCATAACAGTTATAATCATAACATACTGTTTTTTCTTACTCCACACAGGCATAGAGTGT
CTGCTATTAATAACTATGCTCAAAAATTGTGTACCTTTAGCTTTTTAATTTGTAAAGGGGTTAATAAGGA
ATATTTGATGTATAGTGCCTTGACTAGAGATCATAATCAGCCATACCACATTTGTAGAGGTTTTACTTGC
TTTAAAAAACCTCCCACACCTCCCCCTGAACCTGAAACATAAAATGAATGCAATTGTTGTTGTTAACTTG
TTTATTGCAGCTTATAATGGTTACAAATAAAGCAATAGCATCACAAATTTCACAAATAAAGCATTTTTTT
CACTGCATTCTAGTTGTGGTTTGTCCAAACTCATCAATGTATCTTATCATGTCTGGATCAACTGGATAAC
TCAAGCTAACCAAAATCATCCCAAACTTCCCACCCCATACCCTATTACCACTGCCAATTACCTGTGGTTT
CATTTACTCTAAACCTGTGATTCCTCTGAATTATTTTCATTTTAAAGAAATTGTATTTGTTAAATATGTA
CTACAAACTTAGTAGTTGGAAGGGCTAATTCACTCCCAAAGAAGACAAGATATCCTTGATCTGTGGATCT
ACCACACACAAGGCTACTTCCCTGATTAGCAGAACTACACACCAGGGCCAGGGGTCAGATATCCACTGAC
CTTTGGATGGTGCTACAAGCTAGTACCAGTTGAGCCAGATAAGGTAGAAGAGGCCAATAAAGGAGAGAAC
ACCAGCTTGTTACACCCTGTGAGCCTGCATGGGATGGATGACCCGGAGAGAGAAGTGTTAGAGTGGAGGT
TTGACAGCCGCCTAGCATTTCATCACGTGGCCCGAGAGCTGCATCCGGAGTACTTCAAGAACTGCTGATA
TCGAGCTTGCTACAAGGGACTTTCCGCTGGGGACTTTCCAGGGAGGCGTGGCCTGGGCGGGACTGGGGAG
TGGCGAGCCCTCAGATCCTGCATATAAGCAGCTGCTTTTTGCCTGTACTGGGTCTCTCTGGTTAGACCAG
ATCTGAGCCTGGGAGCTCTCTGGCTAACTAGGGAACCCACTGCTTAAGCCTCAATAAAGCTTGCCTTGAG
TGCTTCAAGTAGTGTGTGCCCGTCTGTTGTGTGACTCTGGTAACTAGAGATCCCTCAGACCCTTTTAGTC
AGTGTGGAAAATCTCTAGCAGTGGCGCCCGAACAGGGACTTGAAAGCGAAAGGGAAACCAGAGGAGCTCT
CTCGACGCAGGACTCGGCTTGCTGAAGCGCGCACGGCAAGAGGCGAGGGGCGGCGACTGGTGAGTACGCC
AAAAATTTTGACTAGCGGAGGCTAGAAGGAGAGAGATGGGTGCGAGAGCGTCAGTATTAAGCGGGGGAGA
ATTAGATCGCGATGGGAAAAAATTCGGTTAAGGCCAGGGGGAAAGAAAAAATATAAATTAAAACATATAG
TATGGGCAAGCAGGGAGCTAGAACGATTCGCAGTTAATCCTGGCCTGTTAGAAACATCAGAAGGCTGTAG
ACAAATACTGGGACAGCTACAACCATCCCTTCAGACAGGATCAGAAGAACTTAGATCATTATATAATACA
GTAGCAACCCTCTATTGTGTGCATCAAAGGATAGAGATAAAAGACACCAAGGAAGCTTTAGACAAGATAG
AGGAAGAGCAAAACAAAAGTAAGACCACCGCACAGCAAGCGGCCGGCCGCTGATCTTCAGACCTGGAGGA
GGAGATATGAGGGACAATTGGAGAAGTGAATTATATAAATATAAAGTAGTAAAAATTGAACCATTAGGAG
TAGCACCCACCAAGGCAAAGAGAAGAGTGGTGCAGAGAGAAAAAAGAGCAGTGGGAATAGGAGCTTTGTT
CCTTGGGTTCTTGGGAGCAGCAGGAAGCACTATGGGCGCAGCGTCAATGACGCTGACGGTACAGGCCAGA
CAATTATTGTCTGGTATAGTGCAGCAGCAGAACAATTTGCTGAGGGCTATTGAGGCGCAACAGCATCTGT
TGCAACTCACAGTCTGGGGCATCAAGCAGCTCCAGGCAAGAATCCTGGCTGTGGAAAGATACCTAAAGGA
TCAACAGCTCCTGGGGATTTGGGGTTGCTCTGGAAAACTCATTTGCACCACTGCTGTGCCTTGGAATGCT
AGTTGGAGTAATAAATCTCTGGAACAGATTTGGAATCACACGACCTGGATGGAGTGGGACAGAGAAATTA
ACAATTACACAAGCTTAATACACTCCTTAATTGAAGAATCGCAAAACCAGCAAGAAAAGAATGAACAAGA
ATTATTGGAATTAGATAAATGGGCAAGTTTGTGGAATTGGTTTAACATAACAAATTGGCTGTGGTATATA
AAATTATTCATAATGATAGTAGGAGGCTTGGTAGGTTTAAGAATAGTTTTTGCTGTACTTTCTATAGTGA
ATAGAGTTAGGCAGGGATATTCACCATTATCGTTTCAGACCCACCTCCCAACCCCGAGGGGACCCGACAG
GCCCGAAGGAATAGAAGAAGAAGGTGGAGAGAGAGACAGAGACAGATCCATTCGATTAGTGAA
Features (pLannotate 1.2.2; 35 found; start..end, strand, type, name):
     43..160     +  misc_feature   cPPT/CTS: central polypurine tract and central termination sequence of HIV-1
    197..229     -  misc_feature   MCS (fragment): pBluescript multiple cloning site
    313..720     +  promoter       SFFV promoter: spleen focus-forming virus long terminal repeat (LTR) promoter
    795..1502    +  CDS            mCherry: mCherry is a basic (constitutively fluorescent) red fluorescent protein published in 2004, derived from Discosoma sp.. It is reported to be a very rapidly-maturing monomer with low acid sensitivity.
   1515..3008    +  CDS            CRY2PHR: N-terminal photolyase homology region of Arabidopsis thaliana cryptochrome 2 binds to CIB1 upon exposure to blue light (Kennedy et al., 2010)
   3105..3125    +  CDS            SV40 NLS: nuclear localization signal of SV40 (simian virus 40) large T antigen
   3141..3171    +  misc_feature   MCS (fragment): pUC18/19 multiple cloning site
   3172..3190    +  misc_feature   MCS (fragment): pBluescript multiple cloning site
   3190..3778    +  misc_feature   WPRE: woodchuck hepatitis virus posttranscriptional regulatory element
   3779..3801    +  misc_feature   MCS (fragment): pBluescript multiple cloning site
   3818..3886    +  CDS            nef (fragment): NEF_HV1Z2 - Experimental evidence at protein level: Swiss-Prot protein existence level 1. Extracellular Nef protein targets CD4(+) T-lymphocytes for apoptosis by interacting with CXCR4 surface receptors. From Human immunodeficiency virus type 1 group M subtype D (isolate Z2/CDC-Z34) (HIV-1).
   3888..4121    +  LTR            3' LTR (ΔU3): self-inactivating 3' long terminal repeat (LTR) from HIV-1
   4146..4164    -  promoter       SP6 promoter: promoter for bacteriophage SP6 RNA polymerase
   4392..4671    +  CDS            TcR (fragment): tetracycline efflux protein; tet; confers resistance to tetracycline
   4672..4720    -  misc_feature   bom (fragment): basis of mobility region from pBR322
   4822..4857    -  CDS            rop (fragment): Rop protein, which maintains plasmids at low copy number; rop
   4952..5056    +  promoter       AmpR promoter: bla
   5057..5917    +  CDS            AmpR: β-lactamase; bla; confers resistance to ampicillin, carbenicillin, and related antibiotics
   6088..6676    +  rep_origin     ori: high-copy-number ColE1/pMB1/pBR322/pUC origin of replication
   6859..6915    +  CDS            lacI (fragment): lac repressor; lacI; The lac repressor binds to the lac operator to inhibit transcription in E. coli. This inhibition can be relieved by adding lactose or isopropyl-β-D-thiogalactopyranoside (IPTG).
   6922..7251    +  promoter       SV40 promoter: SV40 enhancer and early promoter
   7451..7570    +  CDS            gpt (fragment): XGPT_ECOLI - Also known as gpp, gxu. Experimental evidence at protein level: Swiss-Prot protein existence level 1. Purine salvage pathway enzyme that catalyzes the transfer of the ribosyl-5-phosphate group from 5-phospho-alpha-D-ribose 1- diphosphate (PRPP) to the N9 position of the 6-oxopurines guanine and xanthine to form the corresponding ribonucleotides GMP (guanosine 5'- monophosphate) and XMP (xanthosine 5'-monophosphate), with the release of PPi. To a lesser extent, also acts on hypoxanthine (PubMed:9100006, PubMed:3886014). Does not ribophosphorylate adenine (PubMed:3886014). From Esch
   7570..7905    +  CDS            gpt (fragment): XGPT_ECOLI - Also known as gpp, gxu. Experimental evidence at protein level: Swiss-Prot protein existence level 1. Purine salvage pathway enzyme that catalyzes the transfer of the ribosyl-5-phosphate group from 5-phospho-alpha-D-ribose 1- diphosphate (PRPP) to the N9 position of the 6-oxopurines guanine and xanthine to form the corresponding ribonucleotides GMP (guanosine 5'- monophosphate) and XMP (xanthosine 5'-monophosphate), with the release of PPi. To a lesser extent, also acts on hypoxanthine (PubMed:9100006, PubMed:3886014). Does not ribophosphorylate adenine (PubMed:3886014). From Esch
   8000..8305    +  CDS            frsA (fragment): FRSA_ECOLI - Also known as yafA. Experimental evidence at protein level: Swiss-Prot protein existence level 1. Catalyzes the hydrolysis of esters (PubMed:15808744). Displays esterase activity toward pNP-butyrate (PubMed:15808744). May stimulate mixed-acid fermentation by acting as a fermentation/respiration switch that down-regulates respiration and up- regulates fermentation rates (PubMed:15169777). From Escherichia coli (strain K12).
   8309..8383    +  CDS            small t antigen (fragment): SV40 (simian virus 40) small t antigen
   8385..8450    +  intron         small t intron: SV40 (simian virus 40) small t antigen intron
   8580..8600    +  CDS            SV40 NLS: nuclear localization signal of SV40 (simian virus 40) large T antigen
   8919..9002    +  CDS            large T antigen (fragment): large T antigen from SV40 (simian virus 40)
   9025..9159    +  polyA_signal   SV40 poly(A) signal: SV40 polyadenylation signal
   9326..9655    +  CDS            nef (fragment): NEF_HV1BR - Experimental evidence at protein level: Swiss-Prot protein existence level 1. Extracellular Nef protein targets CD4(+) T-lymphocytes for apoptosis by interacting with CXCR4 surface receptors (PubMed:14990729). From Human immunodeficiency virus type 1 group M subtype B (isolate BRU/LAI) (HIV-1).
   9703..9960    +  LTR            5' LTR (truncated): truncated 5' long terminal repeat (LTR) from HIV-1
  10007..10132   +  misc_feature   HIV-1 Ψ: packaging signal of human immunodeficiency virus type 1
  10116..10454   +  CDS            HIV-1 gag (fragment): gag protein from human immunodeficiency virus 1; gag
  10629..10862   +  misc_feature   RRE: The Rev response element (RRE) of HIV-1 allows for Rev-dependent mRNA export from the nucleus to the cytoplasm.
  11239..6       +  CDS            Rev (fragment) (across the origin): human immunodeficiency virus 1 (HIV-1) Rev protein; rev; enhances nuclear export of unspliced and incompletely spliced viral mRNAs
