[The description below was written by a language model from this plasmid's Addgene catalogue record and pLannotate feature annotations shown in this document.]
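Description:
pHR-mCh-Cry2WT_NLS is an HIV-1-based lentiviral transfer plasmid for mammalian expression, built on the pHR-mCh-Cry2WT backbone (about 11.3 kb in total). It is propagated in E. coli through a high-copy ColE1/pUC-type origin with ampicillin selection (AmpR). The lentiviral portion comprises a truncated 5' LTR, the Ψ packaging signal with a partial gag sequence, the Rev response element, the cPPT/CTS, and a self-inactivating ΔU3 3' LTR. With packaging and envelope functions supplied in trans, the region between the LTRs can be packaged and integrated into target cells without generating replication-competent virus. Outside the viral cassette the backbone retains legacy sequences: an SV40 promoter followed by gpt fragments, SV40 small t intron and poly(A) elements, and remnants of tetracycline resistance, rop and bom. The record does not describe any of these as functional markers.

The payload is driven by the SFFV promoter and encodes mCherry fused to CRY2PHR, the photolyase homology region of Arabidopsis cryptochrome 2, followed by an SV40 large T antigen nuclear localization signal introduced by Gibson cloning as a short synthetic insert. A WPRE downstream enhances transcript expression. In the annotated sequence the NLS lies at the C-terminal end of the mCherry-CRY2PHR fusion. CRY2PHR responds to blue light, and mCherry allows the fusion to be visualised. The construct therefore yields a nuclear-targeted, red fluorescent optogenetic module with no additional protein domain attached. The catalogue lists CREB binding protein as an alternative insert name, but no CBP coding sequence appears in the feature table. Given the associated work on CBP disordered regions, it may serve as a control alongside CBP fusion constructs, though the record does not say so.
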