Addgene plasmid #221925: pHR-mCh-Cry2WT_NLS
Purpose: Expression of SV40 nuclear localization signal (NLS) fused to optogenetic protein mCh-Cry2WT
Depositing lab: Daniel Bose. Depositing organization: University of Sheffield. Publication: CBP-IDRs regulate acetylation and gene expression. Gelder KL, Carruthers NA, Gilbert G, Harrison LJ, Evans BV, Evans TI, Ball SS, Dunning M, Craggs TD, Twelvetrees AE, Bose DA. Cell Rep. 2026 Mar 12;45(3):117109. doi: 10.1016/j.celrep.2026.117109. PubMed 41824454.
Backbone
  Vector backbone: pHr-mCh-Cry2WT
  Backbone manufacturer: Addgene
  Backbone size w/o insert (bp): 11303
  Vector type: Mammalian Expression, Lentiviral
Growth in bacteria
  Bacterial resistance: Ampicillin, 100 μg/mL
  Growth temperature: 37°C
  Growth strain: NEB Stable
  Copy number: High Copy
Gene/Insert
  Gene/Insert name: SV40 NLS (alt name: CREB binding protein)
  Species: Synthetic
  Insert size (bp): 112
  Mutation: insertion of SV40 NLS
  Tag / fusion protein: mCherry (C terminal on insert)
  Cloning method: Gibson Cloning
Terms and licenses: Academic/Nonprofit Terms; Industry Terms: Not Available to Industry
How to cite: pHR-mCh-Cry2WT_NLS was a gift from Daniel Bose (Addgene plasmid # 221925 ; http://n2t.net/addgene:221925 ; RRID:Addgene_221925)
